Addgene plasmid #77634: PKM gRNA (BRDN0001162243)
Purpose: 3rd generation lentiviral gRNA plasmid targeting human PKM
Depositing lab: John Doench & David Root. Depositing organization: Broad Institute. Publication: Optimized sgRNA design to maximize activity and minimize off-target effects of CRISPR-Cas9. Doench JG, Fusi N, Sullender M, Hegde M, Vaimberg EW, Donovan KF, Smith I, Tothova Z, Wilen C, Orchard R, Virgin HW, Listgarten J, Root DE. Nat Biotechnol. 2016 Jan 18. doi: 10.1038/nbt.3437. PubMed 26780180.
Backbone
  Vector backbone: lentiGuide-Puro
  Backbone manufacturer: Zhang Lab (Addgene plasmid # 52963)
  Vector type: Mammalian Expression, Lentiviral, CRISPR
  Selectable markers: Puromycin
Growth in bacteria
  Bacterial resistance: Ampicillin, 100 μg/mL
  Growth temperature: 37°C
  Growth strain: DH5alpha
  Copy number: High Copy
Gene/Insert
  Gene/Insert name: PKM (alt names: PKM; NM_001206799.1)
  gRNA/shRNA sequence: GTGGTGAATCAATGTCCAGG
  Species: H. sapiens (human)
  Entrez Gene: PKM (a.k.a. CTHBP, HEL-S-30, OIP3, PK3, PKM2, TCB, THBP1, p58)
  Promoter: hU6
  Cloning method: Unknown
  Sequencing primers: 5′ U6-F; 3′ pS2-R
Terms and licenses: Academic/Nonprofit Terms; Industry Terms: Not Available to Industry
Depositor comments: The gRNA was designed to target the following Genbank reference sequence(s): NM_001206799.1. Note that this plasmid does NOT contain Cas9. It should be used in conjunction with lentiCas9-Blast (Addgene #52962) or otherwise with cell lines already expressing Cas9. Browse the full kinome gRNA library at http://www.addgene.org/pooled-library/broadgpp-human-kinome/ or visit http://www.broadinstitute.org/rnai/public/ for detailed protocols and information.
How to cite: PKM gRNA (BRDN0001162243) was a gift from John Doench & David Root (Addgene plasmid # 77634 ; http://n2t.net/addgene:77634 ; RRID:Addgene_77634)
