[The description below was written by a language model from this plasmid's Addgene catalogue record and pLannotate feature annotations shown in this document.]
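Description:
PKM gRNA (BRDN0001162243) is a third-generation lentiviral guide RNA plasmid built on the lentiGuide-Puro backbone and designed to direct Streptococcus pyogenes Cas9 to the human pyruvate kinase M gene (PKM). In bacteria it is maintained as a high-copy plasmid through a ColE1/pUC-type origin and selected with ampicillin via the β-lactamase gene. An f1 origin, an SV40 origin and leftover lac, T7 and T3 cloning-vector elements are also present in the backbone.

The lentiviral transfer cassette begins with an RSV promoter fused to a truncated HIV-1 5' LTR, which makes genomic RNA production Tat-independent. This is followed by the Ψ packaging signal with a partial gag sequence and the Rev response element for nuclear export of the unspliced genome. The cassette ends in a self-inactivating ΔU3 3' LTR with a downstream SV40 polyadenylation signal. Within this unit, a human U6 RNA polymerase III promoter drives the PKM-specific spacer joined to the SpCas9 gRNA scaffold. A cPPT/CTS element, which aids nuclear import of the proviral DNA, lies downstream. A separate EF-1α promoter with its intron A then expresses puromycin N-acetyltransferase, and the WPRE enhances transcript expression. Transduced mammalian cells can therefore be selected with puromycin.

The plasmid carries no Cas9, so editing requires co-delivery of a Cas9 vector or cells that already express the nuclease. According to the record, the guide comes from an optimized sgRNA design effort and belongs to a human kinome gRNA collection. It is suited to knocking out PKM in individual or arrayed loss-of-function experiments.
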