Features (pLannotate 1.2.2; 29 found; start..end, strand, type, name):
     14..80      +  CDS            small t antigen (fragment): SV40 (simian virus 40) small t antigen
    106..317     +  promoter       EF-1α core promoter: core promoter for human elongation factor EF-1α
    318..1256    +  intron         EF-1α intron A: intron upstream of the start codon of human EF-1α
   1278..1877    +  CDS            PuroR (fragment): puromycin N-acetyltransferase; pac from Streptomyces; confers resistance to puromycin
   1893..2481    +  misc_feature   WPRE: woodchuck hepatitis virus posttranscriptional regulatory element
   2532..2551    +  misc_feature   cPPT/CTS (fragment): central polypurine tract and central termination sequence of HIV-1
   2553..2786    +  LTR            3' LTR (ΔU3): self-inactivating 3' long terminal repeat (LTR) from HIV-1
   2864..2985    +  polyA_signal   SV40 poly(A) signal: SV40 polyadenylation signal
   3025..3160    +  rep_origin     SV40 ori: SV40 origin of replication
   3181..3199    -  promoter       T7 promoter: promoter for bacteriophage T7 RNA polymerase
   3207..3362    +  CDS            lacZα (fragment): LacZα fragment of β-galactosidase; lacZ fragment
   3367..3795    +  rep_origin     f1 ori (sequence partly withheld): f1 bacteriophage origin of replication; arrow indicates direction of (+) strand synthesis
   3848..3952    +  promoter       AmpR promoter: bla
   3953..4813    +  CDS            AmpR: β-lactamase; bla; confers resistance to ampicillin, carbenicillin, and related antibiotics
   4984..5572    +  rep_origin     ori: high-copy-number ColE1/pMB1/pBR322/pUC origin of replication
   5755..5847    +  CDS            lacI (fragment): lac repressor; lacI; The lac repressor binds to the lac operator to inhibit transcription in E. coli. This inhibition can be relieved by adding lactose or isopropyl-β-D-thiogalactopyranoside (IPTG).
   5860..5881    +  protein_bind   CAP binding site: CAP binding activates transcription in the presence of cAMP. E. coli catabolite activator protein
   5896..5926    +  promoter       lac promoter: promoter for the E. coli lac operon
   5934..5950    +  protein_bind   lac operator: The lac repressor binds to the lac operator to inhibit transcription in E. coli. This inhibition can be relieved by adding lactose or isopropyl-β-D-thiogalactopyranoside (IPTG). lac repressor encoded by lacI
   5995..6013    +  promoter       T3 promoter: promoter for bacteriophage T3 RNA polymerase
   6041..6267    +  promoter       RSV promoter: Rous sarcoma virus enhancer/promoter
   6268..6448    +  LTR            5' LTR (truncated): truncated 5' long terminal repeat (LTR) from HIV-1
   6495..6620    +  misc_feature   HIV-1 Ψ: packaging signal of human immunodeficiency virus type 1
   6604..6967    +  CDS            HIV-1 gag (fragment): gag protein from human immunodeficiency virus 1; gag
   7113..7346    +  misc_feature   RRE: The Rev response element (RRE) of HIV-1 allows for Rev-dependent mRNA export from the nucleus to the cytoplasm.
   7723..7749    +  CDS            Rev (fragment): human immunodeficiency virus 1 (HIV-1) Rev protein; rev; enhances nuclear export of unspliced and incompletely spliced viral mRNAs
   7753..7993    +  promoter       U6 promoter: RNA polymerase III promoter for human U6 snRNA
   8023..8098    +  misc_RNA       gRNA scaffold: guide RNA scaffold for the Streptococcus pyogenes CRISPR/Cas9 system
   8154..8271    +  misc_feature   cPPT/CTS: central polypurine tract and central termination sequence of HIV-1
>Addgene plasmid #77634 | PKM gRNA (BRDN0001162243) | addgene full sequence | sequence record 188144 | Addgene Assembled Sequence
CCCGGGTGCAAAGATGGATAAAGTTTTAAACAGAGAGGAATCTTTGCAGCTAATGGACCTTCTAGGTCTT
GAAAGGAGTGGGAATTGGCTCCGGTGCCCGTCAGTGGGCAGAGCGCACATCGCCCACAGTCCCCGAGAAG
TTGGGGGGAGGGGTCGGCAATTGATCCGGTGCCTAGAGAAGGTGGCGCGGGGTAAACTGGGAAAGTGATG
TCGTGTACTGGCTCCGCCTTTTTCCCGAGGGTGGGGGAGAACCGTATATAAGTGCAGTAGTCGCCGTGAA
CGTTCTTTTTCGCAACGGGTTTGCCGCCAGAACACAGGTAAGTGCCGTGTGTGGTTCCCGCGGGCCTGGC
CTCTTTACGGGTTATGGCCCTTGCGTGCCTTGAATTACTTCCACCTGGCTGCAGTACGTGATTCTTGATC
CCGAGCTTCGGGTTGGAAGTGGGTGGGAGAGTTCGAGGCCTTGCGCTTAAGGAGCCCCTTCGCCTCGTGC
TTGAGTTGAGGCCTGGCCTGGGCGCTGGGGCCGCCGCGTGCGAATCTGGTGGCACCTTCGCGCCTGTCTC
GCTGCTTTCGATAAGTCTCTAGCCATTTAAAATTTTTGATGACCTGCTGCGACGCTTTTTTTCTGGCAAG
ATAGTCTTGTAAATGCGGGCCAAGATCTGCACACTGGTATTTCGGTTTTTGGGGCCGCGGGCGGCGACGG
GGCCCGTGCGTCCCAGCGCACATGTTCGGCGAGGCGGGGCCTGCGAGCGCGGCCACCGAGAATCGGACGG
GGGTAGTCTCAAGCTGGCCGGCCTGCTCTGGTGCCTGGCCTCGCGCCGCCGTGTATCGCCCCGCCCTGGG
CGGCAAGGCTGGCCCGGTCGGCACCAGTTGCGTGAGCGGAAAGATGGCCGCTTCCCGGCCCTGCTGCAGG
GAGCTCAAAATGGAGGACGCGGCGCTCGGGAGAGCGGGCGGGTGAGTCACCCACACAAAGGAAAAGGGCC
TTTCCGTCCTCAGCCGTCGCTTCATGTGACTCCACGGAGTACCGGGCGCCGTCCAGGCACCTCGATTAGT
TCTCGAGCTTTTGGAGTACGTCGTCTTTAGGTTGGGGGGAGGGGTTTTATGCGATGGAGTTTCCCCACAC
TGAGTGGGTGGAGACTGAAGTTAGGCCAGCTTGGCACTTGATGTAATTCTCCTTGGAATTTGCCCTTTTT
GAGTTTGGATCTTGGTTCATTCTCAAGCCTCAGACAGTGGTTCAAAGTTTTTTTCTTCCATTTCAGGTGT
CGTGACGTACGGCCACCATGACCGAGTACAAGCCCACGGTGCGCCTCGCCACCCGCGACGACGTCCCCAG
GGCCGTACGCACCCTCGCCGCCGCGTTCGCCGACTACCCCGCCACGCGCCACACCGTCGATCCGGACCGC
CACATCGAGCGGGTCACCGAGCTGCAAGAACTCTTCCTCACGCGCGTCGGGCTCGACATCGGCAAGGTGT
GGGTCGCGGACGACGGCGCCGCCGTGGCGGTCTGGACCACGCCGGAGAGCGTCGAAGCGGGGGCGGTGTT
CGCCGAGATCGGCCCGCGCATGGCCGAGTTGAGCGGTTCCCGGCTGGCCGCGCAGCAACAGATGGAAGGC
CTCCTGGCGCCGCACCGGCCCAAGGAGCCCGCGTGGTTCCTGGCCACCGTCGGAGTCTCGCCCGACCACC
AGGGCAAGGGTCTGGGCAGCGCCGTCGTGCTCCCCGGAGTGGAGGCGGCCGAGCGCGCCGGGGTGCCCGC
CTTCCTGGAGACCTCCGCGCCCCGCAACCTCCCCTTCTACGAGCGGCTCGGCTTCACCGTCACCGCCGAC
GTCGAGGTGCCCGAAGGACCGCGCACCTGGTGCATGACCCGCAAGCCCGGTGCCTGAACGCGTTAAGTCG
ACAATCAACCTCTGGATTACAAAATTTGTGAAAGATTGACTGGTATTCTTAACTATGTTGCTCCTTTTAC
GCTATGTGGATACGCTGCTTTAATGCCTTTGTATCATGCTATTGCTTCCCGTATGGCTTTCATTTTCTCC
TCCTTGTATAAATCCTGGTTGCTGTCTCTTTATGAGGAGTTGTGGCCCGTTGTCAGGCAACGTGGCGTGG
TGTGCACTGTGTTTGCTGACGCAACCCCCACTGGTTGGGGCATTGCCACCACCTGTCAGCTCCTTTCCGG
GACTTTCGCTTTCCCCCTCCCTATTGCCACGGCGGAACTCATCGCCGCCTGCCTTGCCCGCTGCTGGACA
GGGGCTCGGCTGTTGGGCACTGACAATTCCGTGGTGTTGTCGGGGAAATCATCGTCCTTTCCTTGGCTGC
TCGCCTGTGTTGCCACCTGGATTCTGCGCGGGACGTCCTTCTGCTACGTCCCTTCGGCCCTCAATCCAGC
GGACCTTCCTTCCCGCGGCCTGCTGCCGGCTCTGCGGCCTCTTCCGCGTCTTCGCCTTCGCCCTCAGACG
AGTCGGATCTCCCTTTGGGCCGCCTCCCCGCGTCGACTTTAAGACCAATGACTTACAAGGCAGCTGTAGA
TCTTAGCCACTTTTTAAAAGAAAAGGGGGGACTGGAAGGGCTAATTCACTCCCAACGAAGACAAGATCTG
CTTTTTGCTTGTACTGGGTCTCTCTGGTTAGACCAGATCTGAGCCTGGGAGCTCTCTGGCTAACTAGGGA
ACCCACTGCTTAAGCCTCAATAAAGCTTGCCTTGAGTGCTTCAAGTAGTGTGTGCCCGTCTGTTGTGTGA
CTCTGGTAACTAGAGATCCCTCAGACCCTTTTAGTCAGTGTGGAAAATCTCTAGCAGTACGTATAGTAGT
TCATGTCATCTTATTATTCAGTATTTATAACTTGCAAAGAAATGAATATCAGAGAGTGAGAGGAACTTGT
TTATTGCAGCTTATAATGGTTACAAATAAAGCAATAGCATCACAAATTTCACAAATAAAGCATTTTTTTC
ACTGCATTCTAGTTGTGGTTTGTCCAAACTCATCAATGTATCTTATCATGTCTGGCTCTAGCTATCCCGC
CCCTAACTCCGCCCATCCCGCCCCTAACTCCGCCCAGTTCCGCCCATTCTCCGCCCCATGGCTGACTAAT
TTTTTTTATTTATGCAGAGGCCGAGGCCGCCTCGGCCTCTGAGCTATTCCAGAAGTAGTGAGGAGGCTTT
TTTGGAGGCCTAGGGACGTACCCAATTCGCCCTATAGTGAGTCGTATTACGCGCGCTCACTGGCCGTCGT
TTTACAACGTCGTGACTGGGAAAACCCTGGCGTTACCCAACTTAATCGCCTTGCAGCACATCCCCCTTTC
GCCAGCTGGCGTAATAGCGAAGAGGCCCGCACCGATCGCCCTTCCCAACAGTTGCGCAGCCTGAATGGCG
AATGGG
[124 nt withheld, positions 3367-3490]
C
[91 nt withheld, positions 3492-3582]
A
[49 nt withheld, positions 3584-3632]
CCTTTGACGTTGGAGTCCACGTTCTTT
[37 nt withheld, positions 3660-3696]
ACCCTATCTCGGTCTATTCTTTTGATTTATAAGGGATTTTGCCGATTTCGGCCTATTGGTTAAAAAATGA
GCTGATTTAACAAAAATTTAACGCGAATTTTAACAAAATATTAACGCTTACAATTTAGGTGGCACTTTTC
GGGGAAATGTGCGCGGAACCCCTATTTGTTTATTTTTCTAAATACATTCAAATATGTATCCGCTCATGAG
ACAATAACCCTGATAAATGCTTCAATAATATTGAAAAAGGAAGAGTATGAGTATTCAACATTTCCGTGTC
GCCCTTATTCCCTTTTTTGCGGCATTTTGCCTTCCTGTTTTTGCTCACCCAGAAACGCTGGTGAAAGTAA
AAGATGCTGAAGATCAGTTGGGTGCACGAGTGGGTTACATCGAACTGGATCTCAACAGCGGTAAGATCCT
TGAGAGTTTTCGCCCCGAAGAACGTTTTCCAATGATGAGCACTTTTAAAGTTCTGCTATGTGGCGCGGTA
TTATCCCGTATTGACGCCGGGCAAGAGCAACTCGGTCGCCGCATACACTATTCTCAGAATGACTTGGTTG
AGTACTCACCAGTCACAGAAAAGCATCTTACGGATGGCATGACAGTAAGAGAATTATGCAGTGCTGCCAT
AACCATGAGTGATAACACTGCGGCCAACTTACTTCTGACAACGATCGGAGGACCGAAGGAGCTAACCGCT
TTTTTGCACAACATGGGGGATCATGTAACTCGCCTTGATCGTTGGGAACCGGAGCTGAATGAAGCCATAC
CAAACGACGAGCGTGACACCACGATGCCTGTAGCAATGGCAACAACGTTGCGCAAACTATTAACTGGCGA
ACTACTTACTCTAGCTTCCCGGCAACAATTAATAGACTGGATGGAGGCGGATAAAGTTGCAGGACCACTT
CTGCGCTCGGCCCTTCCGGCTGGCTGGTTTATTGCTGATAAATCTGGAGCCGGTGAGCGTGGGTCTCGCG
GTATCATTGCAGCACTGGGGCCAGATGGTAAGCCCTCCCGTATCGTAGTTATCTACACGACGGGGAGTCA
GGCAACTATGGATGAACGAAATAGACAGATCGCTGAGATAGGTGCCTCACTGATTAAGCATTGGTAACTG
TCAGACCAAGTTTACTCATATATACTTTAGATTGATTTAAAACTTCATTTTTAATTTAAAAGGATCTAGG
TGAAGATCCTTTTTGATAATCTCATGACCAAAATCCCTTAACGTGAGTTTTCGTTCCACTGAGCGTCAGA
CCCCGTAGAAAAGATCAAAGGATCTTCTTGAGATCCTTTTTTTCTGCGCGTAATCTGCTGCTTGCAAACA
AAAAAACCACCGCTACCAGCGGTGGTTTGTTTGCCGGATCAAGAGCTACCAACTCTTTTTCCGAAGGTAA
CTGGCTTCAGCAGAGCGCAGATACCAAATACTGTTCTTCTAGTGTAGCCGTAGTTAGGCCACCACTTCAA
GAACTCTGTAGCACCGCCTACATACCTCGCTCTGCTAATCCTGTTACCAGTGGCTGCTGCCAGTGGCGAT
AAGTCGTGTCTTACCGGGTTGGACTCAAGACGATAGTTACCGGATAAGGCGCAGCGGTCGGGCTGAACGG
GGGGTTCGTGCACACAGCCCAGCTTGGAGCGAACGACCTACACCGAACTGAGATACCTACAGCGTGAGCT
ATGAGAAAGCGCCACGCTTCCCGAAGGGAGAAAGGCGGACAGGTATCCGGTAAGCGGCAGGGTCGGAACA
GGAGAGCGCACGAGGGAGCTTCCAGGGGGAAACGCCTGGTATCTTTATAGTCCTGTCGGGTTTCGCCACC
TCTGACTTGAGCGTCGATTTTTGTGATGCTCGTCAGGGGGGCGGAGCCTATGGAAAAACGCCAGCAACGC
GGCCTTTTTACGGTTCCTGGCCTTTTGCTGGCCTTTTGCTCACATGTTCTTTCCTGCGTTATCCCCTGAT
TCTGTGGATAACCGTATTACCGCCTTTGAGTGAGCTGATACCGCTCGCCGCAGCCGAACGACCGAGCGCA
GCGAGTCAGTGAGCGAGGAAGCGGAAGAGCGCCCAATACGCAAACCGCCTCTCCCCGCGCGTTGGCCGAT
TCATTAATGCAGCTGGCACGACAGGTTTCCCGACTGGAAAGCGGGCAGTGAGCGCAACGCAATTAATGTG
AGTTAGCTCACTCATTAGGCACCCCAGGCTTTACACTTTATGCTTCCGGCTCGTATGTTGTGTGGAATTG
TGAGCGGATAACAATTTCACACAGGAAACAGCTATGACCATGATTACGCCAAGCGCGCAATTAACCCTCA
CTAAAGGGAACAAAAGCTGGAGCTGCAAGCTTAATGTAGTCTTATGCAATACTCTTGTAGTCTTGCAACA
TGGTAACGATGAGTTAGCAACATGCCTTACAAGGAGAGAAAAAGCACCGTGCATGCCGATTGGTGGAAGT
AAGGTGGTACGATCGTGCCTTATTAGGAAGGCAACAGACGGGTCTGACATGGATTGGACGAACCACTGAA
TTGCCGCATTGCAGAGATATTGTATTTAAGTGCCTAGCTCGATACATAAACGGGTCTCTCTGGTTAGACC
AGATCTGAGCCTGGGAGCTCTCTGGCTAACTAGGGAACCCACTGCTTAAGCCTCAATAAAGCTTGCCTTG
AGTGCTTCAAGTAGTGTGTGCCCGTCTGTTGTGTGACTCTGGTAACTAGAGATCCCTCAGACCCTTTTAG
TCAGTGTGGAAAATCTCTAGCAGTGGCGCCCGAACAGGGACTTGAAAGCGAAAGGGAAACCAGAGGAGCT
CTCTCGACGCAGGACTCGGCTTGCTGAAGCGCGCACGGCAAGAGGCGAGGGGCGGCGACTGGTGAGTACG
CCAAAAATTTTGACTAGCGGAGGCTAGAAGGAGAGAGATGGGTGCGAGAGCGTCAGTATTAAGCGGGGGA
GAATTAGATCGCGATGGGAAAAAATTCGGTTAAGGCCAGGGGGAAAGAAAAAATATAAATTAAAACATAT
AGTATGGGCAAGCAGGGAGCTAGAACGATTCGCAGTTAATCCTGGCCTGTTAGAAACATCAGAAGGCTGT
AGACAAATACTGGGACAGCTACAACCATCCCTTCAGACAGGATCAGAAGAACTTAGATCATTATATAATA
CAGTAGCAACCCTCTATTGTGTGCATCAAAGGATAGAGATAAAAGACACCAAGGAAGCTTTAGACAAGAT
AGAGGAAGAGCAAAACAAAAGTAAGACCACCGCACAGCAAGCGGCCGCTGATCTTCAGACCTGGAGGAGG
AGATATGAGGGACAATTGGAGAAGTGAATTATATAAATATAAAGTAGTAAAAATTGAACCATTAGGAGTA
GCACCCACCAAGGCAAAGAGAAGAGTGGTGCAGAGAGAAAAAAGAGCAGTGGGAATAGGAGCTTTGTTCC
TTGGGTTCTTGGGAGCAGCAGGAAGCACTATGGGCGCAGCGTCAATGACGCTGACGGTACAGGCCAGACA
ATTATTGTCTGGTATAGTGCAGCAGCAGAACAATTTGCTGAGGGCTATTGAGGCGCAACAGCATCTGTTG
CAACTCACAGTCTGGGGCATCAAGCAGCTCCAGGCAAGAATCCTGGCTGTGGAAAGATACCTAAAGGATC
AACAGCTCCTGGGGATTTGGGGTTGCTCTGGAAAACTCATTTGCACCACTGCTGTGCCTTGGAATGCTAG
TTGGAGTAATAAATCTCTGGAACAGATTTGGAATCACACGACCTGGATGGAGTGGGACAGAGAAATTAAC
AATTACACAAGCTTAATACACTCCTTAATTGAAGAATCGCAAAACCAGCAAGAAAAGAATGAACAAGAAT
TATTGGAATTAGATAAATGGGCAAGTTTGTGGAATTGGTTTAACATAACAAATTGGCTGTGGTATATAAA
ATTATTCATAATGATAGTAGGAGGCTTGGTAGGTTTAAGAATAGTTTTTGCTGTACTTTCTATAGTGAAT
AGAGTTAGGCAGGGATATTCACCATTATCGTTTCAGACCCACCTCCCAACCCCGAGGGGACCCAGAGAGG
GCCTATTTCCCATGATTCCTTCATATTTGCATATACGATACAAGGCTGTTAGAGAGATAATTAGAATTAA
TTTGACTGTAAACACAAAGATATTAGTACAAAATACGTGACGTAGAAAGTAATAATTTCTTGGGTAGTTT
GCAGTTTTAAAATTATGTTTTAAAATGGACTATCATATGCTTACCGTAACTTGAAAGTATTTCGATTTCT
TGGCTTTATATATCTTGTGGAAAGGACGAAACACCGGTGGTGAATCAATGTCCAGGGTTTTAGAGCTAGA
AATAGCAAGTTAAAATAAGGCTAGTCCGTTATCAACTTGAAAAAGTGGCACCGAGTCGGTGCTTTTTTAA
GCTTGGCGTAACTAGATCTTGAGACAAATGGCAGTATTCATCCACAATTTTAAAAGAAAAGGGGGGATTG
GGGGGTACAGTGCAGGGGAAAGAATAGTAGACATAATAGCAACAGACATACAAACTAAAGAATTACAAAA
ACAAATTACAAAAATTCAAAATTTTCGGGTTTATTACAGGGACAGCAGAGATCCACTTTGGCGCCGGCTC
GAGGGGG
