>Addgene plasmid #77634 | PKM gRNA (BRDN0001162243) | depositor partial sequence | sequence record 145094 | Target Sequence
GTGGTGAATCAATGTCCAGG
