>Addgene plasmid #77634 | PKM gRNA (BRDN0001162243) | addgene partial sequence | sequence record 188143 | hU6-F
TAGAAAGTAATAATTTCTTGGGTAGTTTGCNGTTTTAAAATTATGTTTTAAAATGGACTATCATATGCTT
ACCGTAACTTGAAAGTATTTCGATTTCTTGGCTTTATATATCTTGTGGAAAGGACGAAACACCGGTGGTG
AATCAATGTCCAGGGTTTTAGAGCTAGAAATAGCAAGTTAAAATAAGGCTAGTCCGTTATCAACTTGAAA
AAGTGGCACCGAGTCGGTGCTTTTTTAAGCTTGGCGTAACTAGATCTTGAGACAAATGGCAGTATTCATC
CACAATTTTAAAAGAAAAGGGGGGATTGGGGGGTACAGTGCAGGGGAAAGAATAGTAGACATAATAGCAA
CAGACATACAAACTAAAGAATTACAAAAACAAATTACAAAAATTCAAAATTTTCGGGTTTATTACAGGGA
CAGCAGAGATCCACTTTGGCGCCGGCTCGAGGGGGCCCGGGTGCAAAGATGGATAAAGTTTTAAACAGAG
AGGAATCTTTGCAGCTAATGGACCTTCTAGGTCTTGAAAGGAGTGGGAATTGGCTCCGGTGCCCGTCAGT
GGGCAGAGCG
